Addgene plasmid #135132: RBMS2_2xRRM_pGEX
Purpose: Recombinant expression of RBMS2 with dual-affinity tag
Depositing lab: Christopher Burge. Depositing organization: Massachusetts Institute of Technology. Publication: Sequence, Structure, and Context Preferences of Human RNA Binding Proteins. Dominguez D, Freese P, Alexis MS, Su A, Hochman M, Palden T, Bazile C, Lambert NJ, Van Nostrand EL, Pratt GA, Yeo GW, Graveley BR, Burge CB. Mol Cell. 2018 Jun 7;70(5):854-867.e9. doi: 10.1016/j.molcel.2018.05.001. Epub 2018 Jun 7. PubMed 29883606.
Backbone
  Vector backbone: pGEX-6P-2
  Backbone manufacturer: Promega
  Backbone size w/o insert (bp): 5081
  Vector type: Bacterial Expression
Growth in bacteria
  Bacterial resistance: Ampicillin, 100 μg/mL
  Growth temperature: 37°C
  Growth strain: DH5alpha
  Copy number: High Copy
Gene/Insert
  Gene/Insert name: RBMS2
  Species: H. sapiens (human)
  Insert size (bp): 777
  Entrez Gene: RBMS2 (a.k.a. SCR3, FLJ39093, FLJ40023, FLJ43262)
  Promoter: tac
  Tag / fusion protein: GST-SBP (N terminal on backbone)
  Cloning method: Restriction Enzyme; 5′ cloning site BamHI (not destroyed); 3′ cloning site NotI (not destroyed)
  Sequencing primers: 5′ 5GEX (GGGCTGGCAAGCCACGTTTGGTG); 3′ 3GEX (CCGGGAGCTGCATGTGTCAGAGG)
Terms and licenses: Academic/Nonprofit Terms; Industry Terms: Not Available to Industry
How to cite: RBMS2_2xRRM_pGEX was a gift from Christopher Burge (Addgene plasmid # 135132 ; http://n2t.net/addgene:135132 ; RRID:Addgene_135132)
