[The description below was written by a language model from this plasmid's Addgene catalogue record and pLannotate feature annotations shown in this document.]
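Description:
RBMS2_2xRRM_pGEX is a bacterial expression plasmid built on the pGEX-6P-2 backbone for producing a fragment of the human RNA-binding protein RBMS2 in E. coli. It is about 5.9 kb, replicates from a high-copy ColE1/pMB1-type origin and is selected with ampicillin through the β-lactamase (AmpR) gene. Short remnants of the pBR322 rop and bom regions and a lac promoter/lacZα segment are also annotated as part of the backbone. The two sequence records, one supplied by the depositor and one from repository sequencing, have the same length and the same feature set. They differ in their numbering start point and in whether the lacI promoter is called as the wild-type or the higher-expressing lacIq form.

The payload is a 777 bp RBMS2 insert cloned between BamHI and NotI, both of which are retained. It is annotated as a partial coding sequence, and the construct name suggests it spans the protein's two RNA recognition motifs. The insert sits downstream of Schistosoma japonicum glutathione S-transferase, giving an N-terminal fusion. The catalogue describes the tag as GST-SBP. The SBP (presumably streptavidin-binding peptide) portion is not annotated separately, but it presumably lies in the unannotated gap of roughly 160 bp between the GST and RBMS2 coding regions. Transcription is driven by the strong hybrid tac promoter with an adjacent lac operator. The plasmid-borne lacI repressor keeps it off until IPTG is added.

The stated purpose is recombinant expression of RBMS2 with a dual-affinity tag, which allows capture on either glutathione or streptavidin supports. The associated publication title indicates use in a large-scale study of the sequence, structure and context preferences of human RNA-binding proteins.
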