Features (pLannotate 1.2.2; 17 found; start..end, strand, type, name):
     26..65      +  CDS            rop (fragment): Rop protein, which maintains plasmids at low copy number; rop
    167..207     +  misc_feature   bom (fragment): basis of mobility region from pBR322
    312..416     +  promoter       AmpR promoter: bla
    417..1277    +  CDS            AmpR: β-lactamase; bla; confers resistance to ampicillin, carbenicillin, and related antibiotics
   1448..2036    +  rep_origin     ori: high-copy-number ColE1/pMB1/pBR322/pUC origin of replication
   2222..2273    -  misc_feature   bom (fragment): basis of mobility region from pBR322
   2280..2357    +  promoter       lacIq promoter: lacI (mutant); In the lacIq allele, a single base change in the promoter boosts expression of the lacI gene about 10-fold.
   2358..3440    +  CDS            lacI: lac repressor; lacI; The lac repressor binds to the lac operator to inhibit transcription in E. coli. This inhibition can be relieved by adding lactose or isopropyl-β-D-thiogalactopyranoside (IPTG).
   3453..3474    +  protein_bind   CAP binding site: CAP binding activates transcription in the presence of cAMP. E. coli catabolite activator protein
   3489..3519    +  promoter       lac promoter: promoter for the E. coli lac operon
   3527..3543    +  protein_bind   lac operator: The lac repressor binds to the lac operator to inhibit transcription in E. coli. This inhibition can be relieved by adding lactose or isopropyl-β-D-thiogalactopyranoside (IPTG). lac repressor encoded by lacI
   3563..3736    +  CDS            lacZα: LacZα fragment of β-galactosidase; lacZ fragment
   4015..4116    -  CDS            yciV (fragment): RNAAM_ECOLI - Also known as trpH From Escherichia coli (strain K12).
   4192..4220    +  promoter       tac promoter: strong E. coli promoter; hybrid between the trp and lac UV5 promoters
   4228..4244    +  protein_bind   lac operator: The lac repressor binds to the lac operator to inhibit transcription in E. coli. This inhibition can be relieved by adding lactose or isopropyl-β-D-thiogalactopyranoside (IPTG). lac repressor encoded by lacI
   4267..4920    +  CDS            GST26_SCHJA: Experimental evidence at protein level: Swiss-Prot protein existence level 1. GST isoenzymes appear to play a central role in the parasite detoxification system. Other functions are also suspected including a role in increasing the solubility of haematin in the parasite gut. From Schistosoma japonicum (Blood fluke).
   5080..5853    +  CDS            RBMS2 (fragment): RBMS2_HUMAN - Also known as SCR3. Experimental evidence at protein level: Swiss-Prot protein existence level 1. From Homo sapiens (Human).
>Addgene plasmid #135132 | RBMS2_2xRRM_pGEX | depositor full sequence | sequence record 259889 | Full Sequence
GGCCGCATCGTGACTGACTGACGATCTGCCTCGCGCGTTTCGGTGATGACGGTGAAAACCTCTGACACAT
GCAGCTCCCGGAGACGGTCACAGCTTGTCTGTAAGCGGATGCCGGGAGCAGACAAGCCCGTCAGGGCGCG
TCAGCGGGTGTTGGCGGGTGTCGGGGCGCAGCCATGACCCAGTCACGTAGCGATAGCGGAGTGTATAATT
CTTGAAGACGAAAGGGCCTCGTGATACGCCTATTTTTATAGGTTAATGTCATGATAATAATGGTTTCTTA
GACGTCAGGTGGCACTTTTCGGGGAAATGTGCGCGGAACCCCTATTTGTTTATTTTTCTAAATACATTCA
AATATGTATCCGCTCATGAGACAATAACCCTGATAAATGCTTCAATAATATTGAAAAAGGAAGAGTATGA
GTATTCAACATTTCCGTGTCGCCCTTATTCCCTTTTTTGCGGCATTTTGCCTTCCTGTTTTTGCTCACCC
AGAAACGCTGGTGAAAGTAAAAGATGCTGAAGATCAGTTGGGTGCACGAGTGGGTTACATCGAACTGGAT
CTCAACAGCGGTAAGATCCTTGAGAGTTTTCGCCCCGAAGAACGTTTTCCAATGATGAGCACTTTTAAAG
TTCTGCTATGTGGCGCGGTATTATCCCGTGTTGACGCCGGGCAAGAGCAACTCGGTCGCCGCATACACTA
TTCTCAGAATGACTTGGTTGAGTACTCACCAGTCACAGAAAAGCATCTTACGGATGGCATGACAGTAAGA
GAATTATGCAGTGCTGCCATAACCATGAGTGATAACACTGCGGCCAACTTACTTCTGACAACGATCGGAG
GACCGAAGGAGCTAACCGCTTTTTTGCACAACATGGGGGATCATGTAACTCGCCTTGATCGTTGGGAACC
GGAGCTGAATGAAGCCATACCAAACGACGAGCGTGACACCACGATGCCTGCAGCAATGGCAACAACGTTG
CGCAAACTATTAACTGGCGAACTACTTACTCTAGCTTCCCGGCAACAATTAATAGACTGGATGGAGGCGG
ATAAAGTTGCAGGACCACTTCTGCGCTCGGCCCTTCCGGCTGGCTGGTTTATTGCTGATAAATCTGGAGC
CGGTGAGCGTGGGTCTCGCGGTATCATTGCAGCACTGGGGCCAGATGGTAAGCCCTCCCGTATCGTAGTT
ATCTACACGACGGGGAGTCAGGCAACTATGGATGAACGAAATAGACAGATCGCTGAGATAGGTGCCTCAC
TGATTAAGCATTGGTAACTGTCAGACCAAGTTTACTCATATATACTTTAGATTGATTTAAAACTTCATTT
TTAATTTAAAAGGATCTAGGTGAAGATCCTTTTTGATAATCTCATGACCAAAATCCCTTAACGTGAGTTT
TCGTTCCACTGAGCGTCAGACCCCGTAGAAAAGATCAAAGGATCTTCTTGAGATCCTTTTTTTCTGCGCG
TAATCTGCTGCTTGCAAACAAAAAAACCACCGCTACCAGCGGTGGTTTGTTTGCCGGATCAAGAGCTACC
AACTCTTTTTCCGAAGGTAACTGGCTTCAGCAGAGCGCAGATACCAAATACTGTCCTTCTAGTGTAGCCG
TAGTTAGGCCACCACTTCAAGAACTCTGTAGCACCGCCTACATACCTCGCTCTGCTAATCCTGTTACCAG
TGGCTGCTGCCAGTGGCGATAAGTCGTGTCTTACCGGGTTGGACTCAAGACGATAGTTACCGGATAAGGC
GCAGCGGTCGGGCTGAACGGGGGGTTCGTGCACACAGCCCAGCTTGGAGCGAACGACCTACACCGAACTG
AGATACCTACAGCGTGAGCTATGAGAAAGCGCCACGCTTCCCGAAGGGAGAAAGGCGGACAGGTATCCGG
TAAGCGGCAGGGTCGGAACAGGAGAGCGCACGAGGGAGCTTCCAGGGGGAAACGCCTGGTATCTTTATAG
TCCTGTCGGGTTTCGCCACCTCTGACTTGAGCGTCGATTTTTGTGATGCTCGTCAGGGGGGCGGAGCCTA
TGGAAAAACGCCAGCAACGCGGCCTTTTTACGGTTCCTGGCCTTTTGCTGGCCTTTTGCTCACATGTTCT
TTCCTGCGTTATCCCCTGATTCTGTGGATAACCGTATTACCGCCTTTGAGTGAGCTGATACCGCTCGCCG
CAGCCGAACGACCGAGCGCAGCGAGTCAGTGAGCGAGGAAGCGGAAGAGCGCCTGATGCGGTATTTTCTC
CTTACGCATCTGTGCGGTATTTCACACCGCATAAATTCCGACACCATCGAATGGTGCAAAACCTTTCGCG
GTATGGCATGATAGCGCCCGGAAGAGAGTCAATTCAGGGTGGTGAATGTGAAACCAGTAACGTTATACGA
TGTCGCAGAGTATGCCGGTGTCTCTTATCAGACCGTTTCCCGCGTGGTGAACCAGGCCAGCCACGTTTCT
GCGAAAACGCGGGAAAAAGTGGAAGCGGCGATGGCGGAGCTGAATTACATTCCCAACCGCGTGGCACAAC
AACTGGCGGGCAAACAGTCGTTGCTGATTGGCGTTGCCACCTCCAGTCTGGCCCTGCACGCGCCGTCGCA
AATTGTCGCGGCGATTAAATCTCGCGCCGATCAACTGGGTGCCAGCGTGGTGGTGTCGATGGTAGAACGA
AGCGGCGTCGAAGCCTGTAAAGCGGCGGTGCACAATCTTCTCGCGCAACGCGTCAGTGGGCTGATCATTA
ACTATCCGCTGGATGACCAGGATGCCATTGCTGTGGAAGCTGCCTGCACTAATGTTCCGGCGTTATTTCT
TGATGTCTCTGACCAGACACCCATCAACAGTATTATTTTCTCCCATGAAGACGGTACGCGACTGGGCGTG
GAGCATCTGGTCGCATTGGGTCACCAGCAAATCGCGCTGTTAGCGGGCCCATTAAGTTCTGTCTCGGCGC
GTCTGCGTCTGGCTGGCTGGCATAAATATCTCACTCGCAATCAAATTCAGCCGATAGCGGAACGGGAAGG
CGACTGGAGTGCCATGTCCGGTTTTCAACAAACCATGCAAATGCTGAATGAGGGCATCGTTCCCACTGCG
ATGCTGGTTGCCAACGATCAGATGGCGCTGGGCGCAATGCGCGCCATTACCGAGTCCGGGCTGCGCGTTG
GTGCGGATATCTCGGTAGTGGGATACGACGATACCGAAGACAGCTCATGTTATATCCCGCCGTCAACCAC
CATCAAACAGGATTTTCGCCTGCTGGGGCAAACCAGCGTGGACCGCTTGCTGCAACTCTCTCAGGGCCAG
GCGGTGAAGGGCAATCAGCTGTTGCCCGTCTCACTGGTGAAAAGAAAAACCACCCTGGCGCCCAATACGC
AAACCGCCTCTCCCCGCGCGTTGGCCGATTCATTAATGCAGCTGGCACGACAGGTTTCCCGACTGGAAAG
CGGGCAGTGAGCGCAACGCAATTAATGTGAGTTAGCTCACTCATTAGGCACCCCAGGCTTTACACTTTAT
GCTTCCGGCTCGTATGTTGTGTGGAATTGTGAGCGGATAACAATTTCACACAGGAAACAGCTATGACCAT
GATTACGGATTCACTGGCCGTCGTTTTACAACGTCGTGACTGGGAAAACCCTGGCGTTACCCAACTTAAT
CGCCTTGCAGCACATCCCCCTTTCGCCAGCTGGCGTAATAGCGAAGAGGCCCGCACCGATCGCCCTTCCC
AACAGTTGCGCAGCCTGAATGGCGAATGGCGCTTTGCCTGGTTTCCGGCACCAGAAGCGGTGCCGGAAAG
CTGGCTGGAGTGCGATCTTCCTGAGGCCGATACTGTCGTCGTCCCCTCAAACTGGCAGATGCACGGTTAC
GATGCGCCCATCTACACCAACGTAACCTATCCCATTACGGTCAATCCGCCGTTTGTTCCCACGGAGAATC
CGACGGGTTGTTACTCGCTCACATTTAATGTTGATGAAAGCTGGCTACAGGAAGGCCAGACGCGAATTAT
TTTTGATGGCGTTGGAATTACGTTATCGACTGCACGGTGCACCAATGCTTCTGGCGTCAGGCAGCCATCG
GAAGCTGTGGTATGGCTGTGCAGGTCGTAAATCACTGCATAATTCGTGTCGCTCAAGGCGCACTCCCGTT
CTGGATAATGTTTTTTGCGCCGACATCATAACGGTTCTGGCAAATATTCTGAAATGAGCTGTTGACAATT
AATCATCGGCTCGTATAATGTGTGGAATTGTGAGCGGATAACAATTTCACACAGGAAACAGTATTCATGT
CCCCTATACTAGGTTATTGGAAAATTAAGGGCCTTGTGCAACCCACTCGACTTCTTTTGGAATATCTTGA
AGAAAAATATGAAGAGCATTTGTATGAGCGCGATGAAGGTGATAAATGGCGAAACAAAAAGTTTGAATTG
GGTTTGGAGTTTCCCAATCTTCCTTATTATATTGATGGTGATGTTAAATTAACACAGTCTATGGCCATCA
TACGTTATATAGCTGACAAGCACAACATGTTGGGTGGTTGTCCAAAAGAGCGTGCAGAGATTTCAATGCT
TGAAGGAGCGGTTTTGGATATTAGATACGGTGTTTCGAGAATTGCATATAGTAAAGACTTTGAAACTCTC
AAAGTTGATTTTCTTAGCAAGCTACCTGAAATGCTGAAAATGTTCGAAGATCGTTTATGTCATAAAACAT
ATTTAAATGGTGATCATGTAACCCATCCTGACTTCATGTTGTATGACGCTCTTGATGTTGTTTTATACAT
GGACCCAATGTGCCTGGATGCGTTCCCAAAATTAGTTTGTTTTAAAAAACGTATTGAAGCTATCCCACAA
ATTGATAAGTACTTGAAATCCAGCAAGTATATAGCATGGCCTTTGCAGGGCTGGCAAGCCACGTTTGGTG
GTGGCGACCATCCTCCAAAATCGGATCTGGAAGTTCTGTTCCAGGGGCCCCTGGGATTAATGGACGAAAA
AACCACCGGTTGGCGTGGTGGTCACGTTGTTGAAGGTCTGGCTGGTGAACTGGAACAGCTGCGTGCTCGT
CTGGAACACCACCCGCAGGGTCAGCGTGAACCGGGATCCATGCTGCTATCCGTGACTTCCAGGCCCGGGA
TTTCGACTTTTGGCTACAATAGAAACAACAAGAAGCCATATGTGTCATTGGCTCAGCAGATGGCACCACC
TAGCCCAAGCAACAGTACACCTAACAGCAGTAGTGGAAGCAATGGAAATGACCAGCTGAGCAAAACCAAC
CTATACATCCGAGGATTGCAACCAGGCACTACTGACCAAGATCTTGTCAAGCTGTGTCAGCCATATGGCA
AGATTGTTTCCACTAAGGCCATACTGGACAAGACCACAAACAAATGTAAAGGCTATGGCTTTGTAGATTT
TGACAGCCCTTCAGCAGCACAGAAAGCTGTAACAGCACTGAAGGCCAGCGGTGTACAGGCACAGATGGCA
AAGCAACAGGAACAGGACCCCACAAATTTATACATCTCAAACCTCCCACTGTCAATGGATGAGCAGGAAC
TGGAGGGGATGCTGAAGCCCTTTGGCCAGGTTATCTCCACCCGTATCCTTCGAGATACCAGTGGGACCAG
CAGAGGTGTTGGCTTTGCAAGGATGGAGTCCACAGAGAAGTGTGAAGCCATCATCACCCACTTTAATGGA
AAATATATTAAGACACCCCCTGGAGTACCAGCCCCATCCGATCCCTTGCTTTGCAAATTTGCTGATGGCG
GGCCAAAGAAACGACAGAACCAAGGAAAATTTGTGCAAAATGGACGGGCTTGGCCAAGGAATGCAGACAT
GGGCGTCATGGCCTTGACCTATGACCCCACCACAGCTCTTCAGTGAGC
