Features (pLannotate 1.2.2; 17 found; start..end, strand, type, name):
    499..520     +  protein_bind   CAP binding site: CAP binding activates transcription in the presence of cAMP. E. coli catabolite activator protein
    535..565     +  promoter       lac promoter: promoter for the E. coli lac operon
    573..589     +  protein_bind   lac operator: The lac repressor binds to the lac operator to inhibit transcription in E. coli. This inhibition can be relieved by adding lactose or isopropyl-β-D-thiogalactopyranoside (IPTG). lac repressor encoded by lacI
    609..782     +  CDS            lacZα: LacZα fragment of β-galactosidase; lacZ fragment
   1046..1162    -  CDS            yciV (fragment): RNAAM_ECOLI - Also known as trpH From Escherichia coli (strain K12).
   1238..1266    +  promoter       tac promoter: strong E. coli promoter; hybrid between the trp and lac UV5 promoters
   1274..1290    +  protein_bind   lac operator: The lac repressor binds to the lac operator to inhibit transcription in E. coli. This inhibition can be relieved by adding lactose or isopropyl-β-D-thiogalactopyranoside (IPTG). lac repressor encoded by lacI
   1313..1966    +  CDS            GST26_SCHJA: Experimental evidence at protein level: Swiss-Prot protein existence level 1. GST isoenzymes appear to play a central role in the parasite detoxification system. Other functions are also suspected including a role in increasing the solubility of haematin in the parasite gut. From Schistosoma japonicum (Blood fluke).
   2126..2899    +  CDS            RBMS2 (fragment): RBMS2_HUMAN - Also known as SCR3. Experimental evidence at protein level: Swiss-Prot protein existence level 1. From Homo sapiens (Human).
   2930..2969    +  CDS            rop (fragment): Rop protein, which maintains plasmids at low copy number; rop
   3071..3111    +  misc_feature   bom (fragment): basis of mobility region from pBR322
   3216..3320    +  promoter       AmpR promoter: bla
   3321..4181    +  CDS            AmpR: β-lactamase; bla; confers resistance to ampicillin, carbenicillin, and related antibiotics
   4352..4940    +  rep_origin     ori: high-copy-number ColE1/pMB1/pBR322/pUC origin of replication
   5126..5177    -  misc_feature   bom (fragment): basis of mobility region from pBR322
   5184..5261    +  promoter       lacI promoter: lacI
   5262..486     +  CDS            lacI (across the origin): lac repressor; lacI; The lac repressor binds to the lac operator to inhibit transcription in E. coli. This inhibition can be relieved by adding lactose or isopropyl-β-D-thiogalactopyranoside (IPTG).
>Addgene plasmid #135132 | RBMS2_2xRRM_pGEX | addgene full sequence | sequence record 274468 | Addgene NGS Result
GGCTGGCATAAATATCTCACTCGCAATCAAATTCAGCCGATAGCGGAACGGGAAGGCGACTGGAGTGCCA
TGTCCGGTTTTCAACAAACCATGCAAATGCTGAATGAGGGCATCGTTCCCACTGCGATGCTGGTTGCCAA
CGATCAGATGGCGCTGGGCGCAATGCGCGCCATTACCGAGTCCGGGCTGCGCGTTGGTGCGGATATCTCG
GTAGTGGGATACGACGATACCGAAGACAGCTCATGTTATATCCCGCCGTTAACCACCATCAAACAGGATT
TTCGCCTGCTGGGGCAAACCAGCGTGGACCGCTTGCTGCAACTCTCTCAGGGCCAGGCGGTGAAGGGCAA
TCAGCTGTTGCCCGTCTCACTGGTGAAAAGAAAAACCACGCTAGCGCCCAATACGCAAACCGCCTCTCCC
CGCGCGTTGGCCGATTCATTAATGCAGCTGGCACGACAGGTTTCCCGACTGGAAAGCGGGCAGTGAGCGC
AACGCAATTAATGTAAGTTAGCTCACTCATTAGGCACCCCAGGCTTTACACTTTATGCTTCCGGCTCGTA
TGTTGTGTGGAATTGTGAGCGGATAACAATTTCACACAGGAAACAGCTATGACCATGATTACGGATTCAC
TGGCCGTCGTTTTACAACGTCGTGACTGGGAAAACCCTGGCGTTACCCAACTTAATCGCCTTGCAGCACA
TCCCCCTTTCGCCAGCTGGCGTAATAGCGAAGAGGCCCGCACCGATCGCCCTTCCCAACAGTTGCGCAGC
CTGAATGGCGAATGGCGCTTTGCCTGGTTTCCGGCACCAGAAGCGGTGCCGGAAAGCTGGCTGGAGTGCG
ATCTTCCTGAGGCCGATACTGTCGTCGTCCCCTCAAACTGGCAGATGCACGGTTACGATGCGCCCATCTA
CACCAACGTGACCTATCCCATTACGGTCAATCCGCCGTTTGTTCCCACGGAGAATCCGACGGGTTGTTAC
TCGCTCACATTTAATGTTGATGAAAGCTGGCTACAGGAAGGCCAGACGCGAATTATTTTTGATGGCGTTG
GAATTAGCTTATCGACTGCACGGTGCACCAATGCTTCTGGCGTCAGGCAGCCATCGGAAGCTGTGGTATG
GCTGTGCAGGTCGTAAATCACTGCATAATTCGTGTCGCTCAAGGCGCACTCCCGTTCTGGATAATGTTTT
TTGCGCCGACATCATAACGGTTCTGGCAAATATTCTGAAATGAGCTGTTGACAATTAATCATCGGCTCGT
ATAATGTGTGGAATTGTGAGCGGATAACAATTTCACACAGGAAACAGTATTCATGTCCCCTATACTAGGT
TATTGGAAAATTAAGGGCCTTGTGCAACCCACTCGACTTCTTTTGGAATATCTTGAAGAAAAATATGAAG
AGCATTTGTATGAGCGCGATGAAGGTGATAAATGGCGAAACAAAAAGTTTGAATTGGGTTTGGAGTTTCC
CAATCTTCCTTATTATATTGATGGTGATGTTAAATTAACACAGTCTATGGCCATCATACGTTATATAGCT
GACAAGCACAACATGTTGGGTGGTTGTCCAAAAGAGCGTGCAGAGATTTCAATGCTTGAAGGAGCGGTTT
TGGATATTAGATACGGTGTTTCGAGAATTGCATATAGTAAAGACTTTGAAACTCTCAAAGTTGATTTTCT
TAGCAAGCTACCTGAAATGCTGAAAATGTTCGAAGATCGTTTATGTCATAAAACATATTTAAATGGTGAT
CATGTAACCCATCCTGACTTCATGTTGTATGACGCTCTTGATGTTGTTTTATACATGGACCCAATGTGCC
TGGATGCGTTCCCAAAATTAGTTTGTTTTAAAAAACGTATTGAAGCTATCCCACAAATTGATAAGTACTT
GAAATCCAGCAAGTATATAGCATGGCCTTTGCAGGGCTGGCAAGCCACGTTTGGTGGTGGCGACCATCCT
CCAAAATCGGATCTGGAAGTTCTGTTCCAGGGGCCCCTGGGATTAATGGACGAAAAAACCACCGGTTGGC
GTGGTGGTCACGTTGTTGAAGGTCTGGCTGGTGAACTGGAACAGCTGCGTGCTCGTCTGGAACACCACCC
GCAGGGTCAGCGTGAACCGGGATCCATGCTGCTATCCGTGACTTCCAGGCCCGGGATTTCGACTTTTGGC
TACAATAGAAACAACAAGAAGCCATATGTGTCACTGGCTCAGCAGATGGCACCACCTAGCCCAAGCAACA
GTACACCTAACAGCAGTAGTGGAAGCAATGGAAATGACCAGCTGAGCAAAACCAACCTATACATCCGAGG
ATTGCAACCAGGCACTACTGACCAAGATCTTGTCAAGCTGTGTCAGCCATATGGCAAGATTGTTTCCACT
AAGGCCATACTGGACAAGACCACAAACAAATGTAAAGGCTATGGCTTTGTAGATTTTGACAGCCCTTCAG
CAGCACAGAAAGCTGTAACAGCACTGAAGGCCAGCGGTGTACAGGCACAGATGGCAAAGCAACAGGAACA
GGACCCCACAAATTTATACATCTCAAACCTCCCACTGTCAATGGATGAGCAGGAACTGGAGGGGATGCTG
AAGCCCTTTGGCCAGGTTATCTCCACCCGTATCCTTCGAGATACCAGTGGGACCAGCAGAGGTGTTGGCT
TTGCAAGGATGGAGTCCACAGAGAAGTGTGAAGCCATCATCACCCACTTTAATGGAAAATATATTAAGAC
ACCCCCTGGAGTACCAGCCCCATCCGATCCCTTGCTTTGCAAATTTGCTGATGGCGGGCCAAAGAAACGA
CAGAACCAAGGAAAATTTGTGCAAAATGGACGGGCTTGGCCAAGGAATGCAGACATGGGCGTCATGGCCT
TGACCTATGACCCCACCACAGCTCTTCAGTGAGCGGCCGCATCGTGACTGACTGACGATCTGCCTCGCGC
GTTTCGGTGATGACGGTGAAAACCTCTGACACATGCAGCTCCCGGAGACGGTCACAGCTTGTCTGTAAGC
GGATGCCGGGAGCAGACAAGCCCGTCAGGGCGCGTCAGCGGGTGTTGGCGGGTGTCGGGGCGCAGCCATG
ACCCAGTCACGTAGCGATAGCGGAGTGTATAATTCTTGAAGACGAAAGGGCCTCGTGATACGCCTATTTT
TATAGGTTAATGTCATGATAATAATGGTTTCTTAGACGTCAGGTGGCACTTTTCGGGGAAATGTGCGCGG
AACCCCTATTTGTTTATTTTTCTAAATACATTCAAATATGTATCCGCTCATGAGACAATAACCCTGATAA
ATGCTTCAATAATATTGAAAAAGGAAGAGTATGAGTATTCAACATTTCCGTGTCGCCCTTATTCCCTTTT
TTGCGGCATTTTGCCTTCCTGTTTTTGCTCACCCAGAAACGCTGGTGAAAGTAAAAGATGCTGAAGATCA
GTTGGGTGCACGAGTGGGTTACATCGAACTGGATCTCAACAGCGGTAAGATCCTTGAGAGTTTTCGCCCC
GAAGAACGTTTTCCAATGATGAGCACTTTTAAAGTTCTGCTATGTGGCGCGGTATTATCCCGTGTTGACG
CCGGGCAAGAGCAACTCGGTCGCCGCATACACTATTCTCAGAATGACTTGGTTGAGTACTCACCAGTCAC
AGAAAAGCATCTTACGGATGGCATGACAGTAAGAGAATTATGCAGTGCTGCCATAACCATGAGTGATAAC
ACTGCGGCCAACTTACTTCTGACAACGATCGGAGGACCGAAGGAGCTAACCGCTTTTTTGCACAACATGG
GGGATCATGTAACTCGCCTTGATCGTTGGGAACCGGAGCTGAATGAAGCCATACCAAACGACGAGCGTGA
CACCACGATGCCTGCAGCAATGGCAACAACGTTGCGCAAACTATTAACTGGCGAACTACTTACTCTAGCT
TCCCGGCAACAATTAATAGACTGGATGGAGGCGGATAAAGTTGCAGGACCACTTCTGCGCTCGGCCCTTC
CGGCTGGCTGGTTTATTGCTGATAAATCTGGAGCCGGTGAGCGTGGGTCTCGCGGTATCATTGCAGCACT
GGGGCCAGATGGTAAGCCCTCCCGTATCGTAGTTATCTACACGACGGGGAGTCAGGCAACTATGGATGAA
CGAAATAGACAGATCGCTGAGATAGGTGCCTCACTGATTAAGCATTGGTAACTGTCAGACCAAGTTTACT
CATATATACTTTAGATTGATTTAAAACTTCATTTTTAATTTAAAAGGATCTAGGTGAAGATCCTTTTTGA
TAATCTCATGACCAAAATCCCTTAACGTGAGTTTTCGTTCCACTGAGCGTCAGACCCCGTAGAAAAGATC
AAAGGATCTTCTTGAGATCCTTTTTTTCTGCGCGTAATCTGCTGCTTGCAAACAAAAAAACCACCGCTAC
CAGCGGTGGTTTGTTTGCCGGATCAAGAGCTACCAACTCTTTTTCCGAAGGTAACTGGCTTCAGCAGAGC
GCAGATACCAAATACTGTCCTTCTAGTGTAGCCGTAGTTAGGCCACCACTTCAAGAACTCTGTAGCACCG
CCTACATACCTCGCTCTGCTAATCCTGTTACCAGTGGCTGCTGCCAGTGGCGATAAGTCGTGTCTTACCG
GGTTGGACTCAAGACGATAGTTACCGGATAAGGCGCAGCGGTCGGGCTGAACGGGGGGTTCGTGCACACA
GCCCAGCTTGGAGCGAACGACCTACACCGAACTGAGATACCTACAGCGTGAGCTATGAGAAAGCGCCACG
CTTCCCGAAGGGAGAAAGGCGGACAGGTATCCGGTAAGCGGCAGGGTCGGAACAGGAGAGCGCACGAGGG
AGCTTCCAGGGGGAAACGCCTGGTATCTTTATAGTCCTGTCGGGTTTCGCCACCTCTGACTTGAGCGTCG
ATTTTTGTGATGCTCGTCAGGGGGGCGGAGCCTATGGAAAAACGCCAGCAACGCGGCCTTTTTACGGTTC
CTGGCCTTTTGCTGGCCTTTTGCTCACATGTTCTTTCCTGCGTTATCCCCTGATTCTGTGGATAACCGTA
TTACCGCCTTTGAGTGAGCTGATACCGCTCGCCGCAGCCGAACGACCGAGCGCAGCGAGTCAGTGAGCGA
GGAAGCGGAAGAGCGCCTGATGCGGTATTTTCTCCTTACGCATCTGTGCGGTATTTCACACCGCATAAAT
TCCGACACCATCGAATGGCGCAAAACCTTTCGCGGTATGGCATGATAGCGCCCGGAAGAGAGTCAATTCA
GGGTGGTGAATGTGAAACCAGTAACGTTATACGATGTCGCAGAGTATGCCGGTGTCTCTTATCAGACCGT
TTCCCGCGTGGTGAACCAGGCCAGCCACGTTTCTGCGAAAACGCGGGAAAAAGTGGAAGCGGCGATGGCG
GAGCTGAATTACATTCCCAACCGCGTGGCACAACAACTGGCGGGCAAACAGTCGTTGCTGATTGGCGTTG
CCACCTCCAGTCTGGCCCTGCACGCGCCGTCGCAAATTGTCGCGGCGATTAAATCTCGCGCCGATCAACT
GGGTGCCAGCGTGGTGGTGTCGATGGTAGAACGAAGCGGCGTCGAAGCCTGTAAAGCGGCGGTGCACAAT
CTTCTCGCGCAACGCGTCAGTGGGCTGATCATTAACTATCCGCTGGATGACCAGGATGCCATTGCTGTGG
AAGCTGCCTGCACTAATGTTCCGGCGTTATTTCTTGATGTCTCTGACCAGACACCCATCAACAGTATTAT
TTTCTCCCATGAAGACGGTACGCGACTGGGCGTGGAGCATCTGGTCGCATTGGGTCACCAGCAAATCGCG
CTGTTAGCGGGCCCATTAAGTTCTGTCTCGGCGCGTCTGCGTCTGGCT
