>Addgene plasmid #135132 | RBMS2_2xRRM_pGEX | depositor partial sequence | sequence record 259890 | RBMS2_ORF
ATGCTGCTATCCGTGACTTCCAGGCCCGGGATTTCGACTTTTGGCTACAATAGAAACAACAAGAAGCCAT
ATGTGTCATTGGCTCAGCAGATGGCACCACCTAGCCCAAGCAACAGTACACCTAACAGCAGTAGTGGAAG
CAATGGAAATGACCAGCTGAGCAAAACCAACCTATACATCCGAGGATTGCAACCAGGCACTACTGACCAA
GATCTTGTCAAGCTGTGTCAGCCATATGGCAAGATTGTTTCCACTAAGGCCATACTGGACAAGACCACAA
ACAAATGTAAAGGCTATGGCTTTGTAGATTTTGACAGCCCTTCAGCAGCACAGAAAGCTGTAACAGCACT
GAAGGCCAGCGGTGTACAGGCACAGATGGCAAAGCAACAGGAACAGGACCCCACAAATTTATACATCTCA
AACCTCCCACTGTCAATGGATGAGCAGGAACTGGAGGGGATGCTGAAGCCCTTTGGCCAGGTTATCTCCA
CCCGTATCCTTCGAGATACCAGTGGGACCAGCAGAGGTGTTGGCTTTGCAAGGATGGAGTCCACAGAGAA
GTGTGAAGCCATCATCACCCACTTTAATGGAAAATATATTAAGACACCCCCTGGAGTACCAGCCCCATCC
GATCCCTTGCTTTGCAAATTTGCTGATGGCGGGCCAAAGAAACGACAGAACCAAGGAAAATTTGTGCAAA
ATGGACGGGCTTGGCCAAGGAATGCAGACATGGGCGTCATGGCCTTGACCTATGACCCCACCACAGCTCT
TCAGTGA
